Addgene plasmid #86031: pCDNAZeo(-)HSC73AS
Purpose: Antisense for pCDNAZeo(-)HSC73
Depositing lab: Janice Blum. Depositing organization: Indiana University School of Medicine, Indianapolis. Publication: Lamp-2a facilitates MHC class II presentation of cytoplasmic antigens. Zhou D, Li P, Lin Y, Lott JM, Hislop AD, Canaday DH, Brutkiewicz RR, Blum JS. Immunity. 2005 May;22(5):571-81. 10.1016/j.immuni.2005.03.009 PubMed 15894275.
Backbone
  Vector backbone: PCDNA Zeo(-)
  Backbone manufacturer: Invitrogen
  Backbone size w/o insert (bp): 5000
  Total vector size (bp): 6145
  Vector type: Mammalian Expression
  Selectable markers: Zeocin
Growth in bacteria
  Bacterial resistance: Ampicillin, 100 μg/mL
  Growth temperature: 37°C
  Growth strain: DH5alpha
  Copy number: Unknown
Gene/Insert
  Gene/Insert name: heat shock cognate protein 70 (hsc70) (alt name: HSC 70 , HSC 73, HSPA8)
  Species: H. sapiens (human)
  Insert size (bp): 1145
  GenBank ID: NM_006597.5
  Entrez Gene: HSPA8 (a.k.a. HEL-33, HEL-S-72p, HSC54, HSC70, HSC71, HSP71, HSP73, HSPA10, LAP-1, LAP1, NIP71)
  Promoter: CMV
  Cloning method: Restriction Enzyme; 5′ cloning site Pst1 (unknown if destroyed); 3′ cloning site Hind III (unknown if destroyed)
  Sequencing primers: 5′ M13 forward; 3′ M13 reverse
Resource information
  A portion of this plasmid was derived from a plasmid made by: Dr. A.M. Cuervo, Tufts University
Terms and licenses: Academic/Nonprofit Terms; Industry Terms: Not Available to Industry
Depositor comments: HSC73 sequence is inserted in an inverted orientation (Antisense construct) Addgene NGS results found L394S within the HSC73 translation compared to NM_006597.5; however plasmid does encode mRNA which is functional.
How to cite: pCDNAZeo(-)HSC73AS was a gift from Janice Blum (Addgene plasmid # 86031 ; http://n2t.net/addgene:86031 ; RRID:Addgene_86031)
