[The description below was written by a language model from this plasmid's Addgene catalogue record and pLannotate feature annotations shown in this document.]
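Description:
pCDNAZeo(-)HSC73AS is a mammalian expression plasmid built on the Invitrogen pcDNA Zeo(-) backbone and designed to produce antisense RNA against human heat shock cognate protein 70 (HSPA8, also called HSC70 or HSC73). It is the antisense counterpart of the sense construct pCDNAZeo(-)HSC73. The plasmid is propagated in E. coli through a high-copy ColE1/pUC-type origin with ampicillin selection (AmpR/β-lactamase). An f1 origin is also present. For selection in mammalian cells it carries a Sh ble (BleoR) cassette driven by the SV40 early promoter, with the bacterial EM7 promoter upstream of the coding sequence and an SV40 polyadenylation signal downstream, conferring Zeocin resistance.

The payload sits between the CMV immediate-early enhancer/promoter and the bovine growth hormone polyadenylation signal. In the annotated sequence the HSPA8 coding region lies on the strand opposite to the CMV promoter, the adjacent T7 promoter and the bGH signal. This matches the depositor's statement that the insert is inverted, so transcription yields the complement of the HSC73 message rather than a translatable mRNA. The associated publication title concerns Lamp-2a and MHC class II presentation of cytoplasmic antigens, suggesting the construct was used to reduce endogenous HSC70 in that context.

The record contains some discrepancies. The catalogue lists an 1145 bp insert and a total size of 6145 bp, whereas the sequenced record is 7,217 nt and annotates a 1,938 nt HSPA8 coding sequence. Sequencing also found an L394S change relative to the reference transcript, though the depositor reports that the encoded RNA is functional.
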