Features (pLannotate 1.2.2; 22 found; start..end, strand, type, name):
      1..1938    +  CDS            HSPA8: HSP7C_HUMAN - Also known as HSC70 From Homo sapiens (Human).
   2181..2210    -  misc_feature   MCS (fragment): pBluescript multiple cloning site
   2300..2318    -  promoter       T7 promoter: promoter for bacteriophage T7 RNA polymerase
   2334..2367    -  LTR            5' LTR (truncated) (fragment): truncated 5' long terminal repeat (LTR) from HIV-1
   2363..2566    -  promoter       CMV promoter: human cytomegalovirus (CMV) immediate early promoter
   2567..2946    -  enhancer       CMV enhancer: human cytomegalovirus immediate early enhancer
   3101..3153    +  misc_feature   bom (fragment): basis of mobility region from pBR322
   3212..3316    +  promoter       AmpR promoter: bla
   3317..4177    +  CDS            AmpR: β-lactamase; bla; confers resistance to ampicillin, carbenicillin, and related antibiotics
   4348..4936    +  rep_origin     ori: high-copy-number ColE1/pMB1/pBR322/pUC origin of replication
   5119..5211    +  CDS            lacI (fragment): lac repressor; lacI; The lac repressor binds to the lac operator to inhibit transcription in E. coli. This inhibition can be relieved by adding lactose or isopropyl-β-D-thiogalactopyranoside (IPTG).
   5224..5245    +  protein_bind   CAP binding site: CAP binding activates transcription in the presence of cAMP. E. coli catabolite activator protein
   5260..5290    +  promoter       lac promoter: promoter for the E. coli lac operon
   5298..5314    +  protein_bind   lac operator: The lac repressor binds to the lac operator to inhibit transcription in E. coli. This inhibition can be relieved by adding lactose or isopropyl-β-D-thiogalactopyranoside (IPTG). lac repressor encoded by lacI
   5387..5508    -  polyA_signal   SV40 poly(A) signal: SV40 polyadenylation signal
   5503..5628    -  CDS            ble (fragment): BLE_KLEPN - Experimental evidence at protein level: Swiss-Prot protein existence level 1. Binding protein with a strong affinity to the bleomycin family of antibiotics. Binds to CL990; an antimitotic-antibiotic compound. From Klebsiella pneumoniae.
   5638..6012    -  CDS            BleoR: antibiotic-binding protein; Sh ble from Streptoalloteichus hindustanus; confers resistance to bleomycin, phleomycin, and Zeocin™
   6031..6078    -  promoter       EM7 promoter: synthetic bacterial promoter&nbsp
   6126..6455    -  promoter       SV40 promoter: SV40 enhancer and early promoter
   6469..6897    -  rep_origin     f1 ori (sequence partly withheld): f1 bacteriophage origin of replication; arrow indicates direction of (+) strand synthesis
   6918..6939    -  promoter       SV40 promoter (fragment): SV40 enhancer and early promoter
   6943..7167    -  polyA_signal   bGH poly(A) signal: bovine growth hormone polyadenylation signal
>Addgene plasmid #86031 | pCDNAZeo(-)HSC73AS | addgene full sequence | sequence record 173241 | Addgene NGS Result
ATGTCCAAGGGACCTGCAGTTGGTATTGATCTTGGCACCACCTACTCTTGTGTGGGTGTTTTCCAGCACG
GAAAAGTCGAGATAATTGCCAATGATCAGGGAAACCGAACCACTCCAAGCTATGTCGCCTTTACGGACAC
TGAACGGTTGATCGGTGATGCCGCAAAGAATCAAGTTGCAATGAACCCCACCAACACAGTTTTTGATGCC
AAACGTCTGATTGGACGCAGATTTGATGATGCTGTTGTCCAGTCTGATATGAAACATTGGCCCTTTATGG
TGGTGAATGATGCTGGCAGGCCCAAGGTCCAAGTAGAATACAAGGGAGAGACCAAAAGCTTCTATCCAGA
GGAGGTGTCTTCTATGGTTCTGACAAAGATGAAGGAAATTGCAGAAGCCTACCTTGGGAAGACTGTTACC
AATGCTGTGGTCACAGTGCCAGCTTACTTTAATGACTCTCAGCGTCAGGCTACCAAAGATGCTGGAACTA
TTGCTGGTCTCAATGTACTTAGAATTATTAATGAGCCAACTGCTGCTGCTATTGCTTACGGCTTAGACAA
AAAGGTTGGAGCAGAAAGAAACGTGCTCATCTTTGACCTGGGAGGTGGCACTTTTGATGTGTCAATCCTC
ACTATTGAGGATGGAATCTTTGAGGTCAAGTCTACAGCTGGAGACACCCACTTGGGTGGAGAAGATTTTG
ACAACCGAATGGTCAACCATTTTATTGCTGAGTTTAAGCGCAAGCATAAGAAGGACATCAGTGAGAACAA
GAGAGCTGTAAGACGCCTCCGTACTGCTTGTGAACGTGCTAAGCGTACCCTCTCTTCCAGCACCCAGGCC
AGTATTGAGATCGATTCTCTCTATGAAGGAATCGACTTCTATACCTCCATTACCCGTGCCCGATTTGAAG
AACTGAATGCTGACCTGTTCCGTGGCACCCTGGACCCAGTAGAGAAAGCCCTTCGAGATGCCAAACTAGA
CAAGTCACAGATTCATGATATTGTCCTGGTTGGTGGTTCTACTCGTATCCCCAAGATTCAGAAGCTTCTC
CAAGACTTCTTCAATGGAAAAGAACTGAATAAGAGCATCAACCCTGATGAAGCTGTTGCTTATGGTGCAG
CTGTCCAGGCAGCCATCTTGTCTGGAGACAAGTCTGAGAATGTTCAAGATTTGCTGCTCTCGGATGTCAC
TCCTCTTTCCCTTGGTATTGAAACTGCTGGTGGAGTCATGACTGTCCTCATCAAGCGTAATACCACCATT
CCTACCAAGCAGACACAGACCTTCACTACCTATTCTGACAACCAGCCTGGTGTGCTTATTCAGGTTTATG
AAGGCGAGCGTGCCATGACAAAGGATAACAACCTGCTTGGCAAGTTTGAACTCACAGGCATACCTCCTGC
ACCCCGAGGTGTTCCTCAGATTGAAGTCACTTTTGACATTGATGCCAATGGTATCCTCAATGTCTCTGCT
GTGGACAAGAGTACGGGAAAAGAGAACAAGATTACTATCACTAATGACAAGGGCCGTTTGAGCAAGGAAG
ACATTGAACGTATGGTCCAGGAAGCTGAGAAGTACAAAGCTGAAGATGAGAAGCAGAGGGACAAGGTGTC
ATCCAAGAATTCACTTGAGTCCTATGCCTTCAACATGAAAGCAACTGTTGAAGATGAGAAACTTCAAGGC
AAGATTAACGATGAGGACAAACAGAAGATTCTGGACAAGTGTAATGAAATTATCAACTGGCTTGATAAGA
ATCAGACTGCTGAGAAGGAAGAATTTGAACATCAACAGAAAGAGCTGGAGAAAGTTTGCAACCCCATCAT
CACCAAGCTGTACCAGAGTGCAGGAGGCATGCCAGGAGGAATGCCTGGGGGATTTCCTGGTGGTGGAGCT
CCTCCCTCTGGTGGTGCTTCCTCAGGGCCCACCATTGAAGAGGTTGATTAAGCCAACCAAGTGTAGATGT
AGCATTGTTCCACACATTTAAAACATTTGAAGGACCTAAATTCGTAGCAAATTCTGTGGCAGTTTTAAAA
AGTTAAGCTGCTATAGTAAGTTACTGGGCATTCTCAATACTTGAATATGGAACATATGCACAGGGGAAGG
AAATAACATTGCACTTTATAAACACTGTATTGTAAGTGGAAAATGCAATGTCTTAAATAAAACTATTTAA
AATTGGCACGGAATTCCTGCAGCCCGGGGGATCCACTAGTCCAGTGTGGTGGAATTCTGCAGATATCCAG
CACAGTGGCGGCCGCTCGAGTCTAGAGGGCCCGTTTAAACGCTAGCCAGCTTGGGTCTCCCTATAGTGAG
TCGTATTAATTTCGATAAGCCAGTAAGCAGTGGGTTCTCTAGTTAGCCAGAGAGCTCTGCTTATATAGAC
CTCCCACCGTACACGCCTACCGCCCATTTGCGTCAATGGGGCGGAGTTGTTACGACATTTTGGAAAGTCC
CGTTGATTTTGGTGCCAAAACAAACTCCCATTGACGTCAATGGGGTGGAGACTTGGAAATCCCCGTGAGT
CAAACCGCTATCCACGCCCATTGATGTACTGCCAAAACCGCATCACCATGGTAATAGCGATGACTAATAC
GTAGATGTACTGCCAAGTAGGAAAGTCCCATAAGGTCATGTACTGGGCATAATGCCAGGCGGGCCATTTA
CCGTCATTGACGTCAATAGGGGGCGTACTTGGCATATGATACACTTGATGTACTGCCAAGTGGGCAGTTT
ACCGTAAATACTCCACCCATTGACGTCAATGGAAAGTCCCTATTGGCGTTACTATGGGAACATACGTCAT
TATTGACGTCAATGGGCGGGGGTCGTTGGGCGGTCAGCCAGGCGGGCCATTTACCGTAAGTTATGTAACG
CGGAACTCCATATATGGGCTATGAACTAATGACCCCGTAATTGATTACTATTAATAACTAGTCAATAATC
AATGTCAACGCGTATATCTGGCCCGTACATCGCGAAGCAGCGCAAAACGCCTAACCCTAAGCAGATTCTT
CATGCAATTGTCGGTCAAGCCTTGCCTTGTTGTAGCTTAAATTTTGCTCGCGCACTACTCAGCGACCTCC
AACACACAAGCAGGGAGCAGATACTGGCTTAACTATGCGGCATCAGAGCAGATTGTACTGAGAGTGCACC
ATAGGGGATCGGGAGATCTCCCGATCCGTCGACGTCAGGTGGCACTTTTCGGGGAAATGTGCGCGGAACC
CCTATTTGTTTATTTTTCTAAATACATTCAAATATGTATCCGCTCATGAGACAATAACCCTGATAAATGC
TTCAATAATATTGAAAAAGGAAGAGTATGAGTATTCAACATTTCCGTGTCGCCCTTATTCCCTTTTTTGC
GGCATTTTGCCTTCCTGTTTTTGCTCACCCAGAAACGCTGGTGAAAGTAAAAGATGCTGAAGATCAGTTG
GGTGCACGAGTGGGTTACATCGAACTGGATCTCAACAGCGGTAAGATCCTTGAGAGTTTTCGCCCCGAAG
AACGTTTTCCAATGATGAGCACTTTTAAAGTTCTGCTATGTGGCGCGGTATTATCCCGTATTGACGCCGG
GCAAGAGCAACTCGGTCGCCGCATACACTATTCTCAGAATGACTTGGTTGAGTACTCACCAGTCACAGAA
AAGCATCTTACGGATGGCATGACAGTAAGAGAATTATGCAGTGCTGCCATAACCATGAGTGATAACACTG
CGGCCAACTTACTTCTGACAACGATCGGAGGACCGAAGGAGCTAACCGCTTTTTTGCACAACATGGGGGA
TCATGTAACTCGCCTTGATCGTTGGGAACCGGAGCTGAATGAAGCCATACCAAACGACGAGCGTGACACC
ACGATGCCTGTAGCAATGGCAACAACGTTGCGCAAACTATTAACTGGCGAACTACTTACTCTAGCTTCCC
GGCAACAATTAATAGACTGGATGGAGGCGGATAAAGTTGCAGGACCACTTCTGCGCTCGGCCCTTCCGGC
TGGCTGGTTTATTGCTGATAAATCTGGAGCCGGTGAGCGTGGGTCTCGCGGTATCATTGCAGCACTGGGG
CCAGATGGTAAGCCCTCCCGTATCGTAGTTATCTACACGACGGGGAGTCAGGCAACTATGGATGAACGAA
ATAGACAGATCGCTGAGATAGGTGCCTCACTGATTAAGCATTGGTAACTGTCAGACCAAGTTTACTCATA
TATACTTTAGATTGATTTAAAACTTCATTTTTAATTTAAAAGGATCTAGGTGAAGATCCTTTTTGATAAT
CTCATGACCAAAATCCCTTAACGTGAGTTTTCGTTCCACTGAGCGTCAGACCCCGTAGAAAAGATCAAAG
GATCTTCTTGAGATCCTTTTTTTCTGCGCGTAATCTGCTGCTTGCAAACAAAAAAACCACCGCTACCAGC
GGTGGTTTGTTTGCCGGATCAAGAGCTACCAACTCTTTTTCCGAAGGTAACTGGCTTCAGCAGAGCGCAG
ATACCAAATACTGTTCTTCTAGTGTAGCCGTAGTTAGGCCACCACTTCAAGAACTCTGTAGCACCGCCTA
CATACCTCGCTCTGCTAATCCTGTTACCAGTGGCTGCTGCCAGTGGCGATAAGTCGTGTCTTACCGGGTT
GGACTCAAGACGATAGTTACCGGATAAGGCGCAGCGGTCGGGCTGAACGGGGGGTTCGTGCACACAGCCC
AGCTTGGAGCGAACGACCTACACCGAACTGAGATACCTACAGCGTGAGCTATGAGAAAGCGCCACGCTTC
CCGAAGGGAGAAAGGCGGACAGGTATCCGGTAAGCGGCAGGGTCGGAACAGGAGAGCGCACGAGGGAGCT
TCCAGGGGGAAACGCCTGGTATCTTTATAGTCCTGTCGGGTTTCGCCACCTCTGACTTGAGCGTCGATTT
TTGTGATGCTCGTCAGGGGGGCGGAGCCTATGGAAAAACGCCAGCAACGCGGCCTTTTTACGGTTCCTGG
CCTTTTGCTGGCCTTTTGCTCACATGTTCTTTCCTGCGTTATCCCCTGATTCTGTGGATAACCGTATTAC
CGCCTTTGAGTGAGCTGATACCGCTCGCCGCAGCCGAACGACCGAGCGCAGCGAGTCAGTGAGCGAGGAA
GCGGAAGAGCGCCCAATACGCAAACCGCCTCTCCCCGCGCGTTGGCCGATTCATTAATGCAGCTGGCACG
ACAGGTTTCCCGACTGGAAAGCGGGCAGTGAGCGCAACGCAATTAATGTGAGTTAGCTCACTCATTAGGC
ACCCCAGGCTTTACACTTTATGCTTCCGGCTCGTATGTTGTGTGGAATTGTGAGCGGATAACAATTTCAC
ACAGGAAACAGCTATGACCATGATTACGCCAAGCTCTAGCTAGAGGTCGACGGTATACAGACATGATAAG
ATACATTGATGAGTTTGGACAAACCACAACTAGAATGCAGTGAAAAAAATGCTTTATTTGTGAAATTTGT
GATGCTATTGCTTTATTTGTAACCATTATAAGCTGCAATAAACAAGTTGGGGTGGGCGAAGAACTCCAGC
ATGAGATCCCCGCGCTGGAGGATCATCCAGCCGGCGTCCCGGAAAACGATTCCGAAGCCCAACCTTTCAT
AGAAGGCGGCGGTGGAATCGAAATCTCGTAGCACGTGTCAGTCCTGCTCCTCGGCCACGAAGTGCACGCA
GTTGCCGGCCGGGTCGCGCAGGGCGAACTCCCGCCCCCACGGCTGCTCGCCGATCTCGGTCATGGCCGGC
CCGGAGGCGTCCCGGAAGTTCGTGGACACGACCTCCGACCACTCGGCGTACAGCTCGTCCAGGCCGCGCA
CCCACACCCAGGCCAGGGTGTTGTCCGGCACCACCTGGTCCTGGACCGCGCTGATGAACAGGGTCACGTC
GTCCCGGACCACACCGGCGAAGTCGTCCTCCACGAAGTCCCGGGAGAACCCGAGCCGGTCGGTCCAGAAC
TCGACCGCTCCGGCGACGTCGCGCGCGGTGAGCACCGGAACGGCACTGGTCAACTTGGCCATGGTTTAGT
TCCTCACCTTGTCGTATTATACTATGCCGATATACTATGCCGATGATTAATTGTCAACACGTGCTGATCA
GATCCGAAAATGGATATACAAGCTCCCGGGAGCTTTTTGCAAAAGCCTAGGCCTCCAAAAAAGCCTCCTC
ACTACTTCTGGAATAGCTCAGAGGCAGAGGCGGCCTCGGCCTCTGCATAAATAAAAAAAATTAGTCAGCC
ATGGGGCGGAGAATGGGCGGAACTGGGCGGAGTTAGGGGCGGGATGGGCGGAGTTAGGGGCGGGACTATG
GTTGCTGACTAATTGAGATGCATGCTTTGCATACTTCTGCCTGCTGGGGAGCCTGGGGACTTTCCACACC
TGGTTGCTGACTAATTGAGATGCATGCTTTGCATACTTCTGCCTGCTGGGGAGCCTGGGGACTTTCCACA
CCCTAACTGACACACATTCCACAGAATTAATTCGCGTTAAATTTTTGTTAAATCAGCTCATTTTTTAACC
AATAGGCCGAAATCGGCAAAATCCCTTATAAATCAAAAGAATAGACCGAGATAGGGT
[37 nt withheld, positions 6568-6604]
AAAGAACGTGGACTCCAACGTCAAAGG
[49 nt withheld, positions 6632-6680]
T
[91 nt withheld, positions 6682-6772]
G
[124 nt withheld, positions 6774-6897]
GGGGATACCCCCTAGAGCCCCAGCTGGTTCTTTCCGCCTCAGAAGCCATAGAGCCCACCGCATCCCCAGC
ATGCCTGCTATTGTCTTCCCAATCCTCCCCCTTGCTGTCCTGCCCCACCCCACCCCCCAGAATAGAATGA
CACCTACTCAGACAATGCGATGCAATTTCCTCATTTTATTAGGAAAGGACAGTGGGAGTGGCACCTTCCA
GGGTCAAGGAAGGCACGGGGGAGGGGCAAACAACAGATGGCTGGCAACTAGAAGGCACAGTCGAGGCTGA
TCAGCGGTTTAAACTTAAGCTTGGTACCGAGCTCGGATCC
